Addgene plasmid #158652: 5xUAS:GAP-EGFP-P2A-NfsB_Vv F70A/F108Y,he:tagBFP2
Purpose: making transgenics expressing a UAS driven eGFP and NTR 2.0
Depositing lab: Jeff Mumm. Depositing organization: Johns Hopkins University and School of Medicine. Publication: NTR 2.0: a rationally engineered prodrug-converting enzyme with substantially enhanced efficacy for targeted cell ablation. Sharrock AV, Mulligan TS, Hall KR, Williams EM, White DT, Zhang L, Emmerich K, Matthews F, Nimmagadda S, Washington S, Le KD, Meir-Levi D, Cox OL, Saxena MT, Calof AL, Lopez-Burks ME, Lander AD, Ding D, Ji H, Ackerley DF, Mumm JS. Nat Methods. 2022 Feb;19(2):205-215. doi: 10.1038/s41592-021-01364-4. Epub 2022 Feb 7. PubMed 35132245.
Backbone
  Vector backbone: (na) pTol2mini?
  Total vector size (bp): 8321
  Vector type: Tol2-based transgenic expression in zebrafish/other
Growth in bacteria
  Bacterial resistance: Ampicillin, 100 μg/mL
  Growth temperature: 37°C
  Growth strain: DH5alpha
  Copy number: High Copy
Gene/Insert
  Gene/Insert name: 5xUAS:GAP-eGFP-P2A-NfsB_Vv F70A/F108Y;he:BFP
  Species: Escherichia coli
  Mutation: F70A/F108Y
Terms and licenses: Academic/Nonprofit Terms; Industry Terms: Not Available to Industry
Depositor comments: Please visit https://www.biorxiv.org/content/10.1101/2020.05.22.111427v1 for bioRxiv preprint.
How to cite: 5xUAS:GAP-EGFP-P2A-NfsB_Vv F70A/F108Y,he:tagBFP2 was a gift from Jeff Mumm (Addgene plasmid # 158652 ; http://n2t.net/addgene:158652 ; RRID:Addgene_158652)
