[The description below was written by a language model from this plasmid's Addgene catalogue record and pLannotate feature annotations shown in this document.]
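Description:
5xUAS:GAP-EGFP-P2A-NfsB_Vv F70A/F108Y,he:tagBFP2 is a Tol2-based transgenesis plasmid for zebrafish and other species, made to generate lines that express a membrane-tagged EGFP together with the improved nitroreductase NTR 2.0 under Gal4/UAS control. The backbone is recorded only tentatively (possibly pTol2mini), and the automated annotation does not call the Tol2 arms. In E. coli it is maintained as a high-copy plasmid through a ColE1/pUC-type origin with ampicillin selection. An f1 origin, lac promoter/operator remnants, a lacZα fragment and flanking T7 and SP6 promoters are carried over from the cloning vector.

The main cassette has five Gal4-binding UAS repeats and a minimal TATA-box promoter driving a single open reading frame. A short gap43-derived segment (GAP), commonly used as a membrane-targeting signal, is fused to EGFP, and the construct name places a P2A self-cleaving peptide before the nitroreductase NfsB_Vv carrying F70A/F108Y. The annotation tool matched this gene to a Salmonella nfsB homologue and the catalogue lists E. coli as species, so the origin of the enzyme is not consistently recorded. A rabbit β-globin intron and an SV40 polyadenylation signal follow the coding region.

A second unit, named he:tagBFP2, provides a blue fluorescent marker, presumably for identifying transgene carriers. The annotation detects a gap43 fragment fused to a blue protein (called as EBFP2), followed by poly(A) signals, but does not annotate the he promoter. Two loxP sites are also present, though the record gives no purpose for them. In Gal4-expressing cells, the line labels cells green and sensitises them to prodrug-induced ablation by the nitroreductase.
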