Features (pLannotate 1.2.2; 31 found; start..end, strand, type, name):
    618..739     -  polyA_signal   SV40 poly(A) signal: SV40 polyadenylation signal
    815..1037    +  terminator     NOS terminator (fragment): nopaline synthase terminator and poly(A) signal
   1068..1101    +  protein_bind   loxP: Cre-mediated recombination occurs in the 8-bp core sequence (GCATACAT). Cre recombinase
   1482..1547    +  CDS            gap43 (fragment): NEUM_CARAU - Experimental evidence at transcript level: Swiss-Prot protein existence level 2. This protein is associated with nerve growth. It is a major component of the motile 'growth cones' that form the tips of elongating axons. Plays a role in axonal and dendritic filopodia induction (By similarity). From Carassius auratus (Goldfish).
   1587..2303    +  CDS            EBFP2: EBFP2 is a basic (constitutively fluorescent) blue fluorescent protein published in 2007, derived from Aequorea victoria. It is reported to be a rapidly-maturing monomer with moderate acid sensitivity.
   2323..2406    +  CDS            large T antigen (fragment): large T antigen from SV40 (simian virus 40)
   2448..2638    +  polyA_signal   hGH poly(A) signal (fragment): human growth hormone polyadenylation signal
   2675..2786    +  polyA_signal   bGH poly(A) signal: bovine growth hormone polyadenylation signal
   3245..3263    -  promoter       SP6 promoter: promoter for bacteriophage SP6 RNA polymerase
   3305..3321    -  protein_bind   lac operator: The lac repressor binds to the lac operator to inhibit transcription in E. coli. This inhibition can be relieved by adding lactose or isopropyl-β-D-thiogalactopyranoside (IPTG). lac repressor encoded by lacI
   3329..3359    -  promoter       lac promoter: promoter for the E. coli lac operon
   3374..3395    -  protein_bind   CAP binding site: CAP binding activates transcription in the presence of cAMP. E. coli catabolite activator protein
   3408..3500    -  CDS            lacI (fragment): lac repressor; lacI; The lac repressor binds to the lac operator to inhibit transcription in E. coli. This inhibition can be relieved by adding lactose or isopropyl-β-D-thiogalactopyranoside (IPTG).
   3683..4271    -  rep_origin     ori: high-copy-number ColE1/pMB1/pBR322/pUC origin of replication
   4442..5302    -  CDS            AmpR: β-lactamase; bla; confers resistance to ampicillin, carbenicillin, and related antibiotics
   5303..5407    -  promoter       AmpR promoter: bla
   5434..5484    +  misc_feature   bom (fragment): basis of mobility region from pBR322
   5512..5940    -  rep_origin     f1 ori (sequence partly withheld): f1 bacteriophage origin of replication; arrow indicates direction of (+) strand synthesis
   5944..6101    -  CDS            lacZα (fragment): LacZα fragment of β-galactosidase; lacZ fragment
   6104..6122    +  promoter       T7 promoter: promoter for bacteriophage T7 RNA polymerase
   6412..6445    +  protein_bind   loxP: Cre-mediated recombination occurs in the 8-bp core sequence (GCATACAT). Cre recombinase
   6447..6464    +  protein_bind   5X UAS (fragment): five tandem copies of the "ScaI site" 17-mer CGGAGTACTGTCCTCCG, an upstream activating sequence (UAS) that efficiently binds yeast Gal4 (Webster et al., 1988; Pfeiffer et al., 2010) GAL4
   6475..6492    +  protein_bind   5X UAS (fragment): five tandem copies of the "ScaI site" 17-mer CGGAGTACTGTCCTCCG, an upstream activating sequence (UAS) that efficiently binds yeast Gal4 (Webster et al., 1988; Pfeiffer et al., 2010) GAL4
   6500..6517    +  protein_bind   5X UAS (fragment): five tandem copies of the "ScaI site" 17-mer CGGAGTACTGTCCTCCG, an upstream activating sequence (UAS) that efficiently binds yeast Gal4 (Webster et al., 1988; Pfeiffer et al., 2010) GAL4
   6526..6543    +  protein_bind   5X UAS (fragment): five tandem copies of the "ScaI site" 17-mer CGGAGTACTGTCCTCCG, an upstream activating sequence (UAS) that efficiently binds yeast Gal4 (Webster et al., 1988; Pfeiffer et al., 2010) GAL4
   6554..6570    +  protein_bind   5X UAS (fragment): five tandem copies of the "ScaI site" 17-mer CGGAGTACTGTCCTCCG, an upstream activating sequence (UAS) that efficiently binds yeast Gal4 (Webster et al., 1988; Pfeiffer et al., 2010) GAL4
   6593..6611    +  promoter       minP (fragment): minimal TATA-box promoter with low basal activity
   6670..6747    +  CDS            gap43 (fragment): NEUM_CARAU - Experimental evidence at transcript level: Swiss-Prot protein existence level 2. This protein is associated with nerve growth. It is a major component of the motile 'growth cones' that form the tips of elongating axons. Plays a role in axonal and dendritic filopodia induction (By similarity). From Carassius auratus (Goldfish).
   6760..7476    +  CDS            EGFP: EGFP is a basic (constitutively fluorescent) green fluorescent protein published in 1996, derived from Aequorea victoria. It is reported to be a rapidly-maturing weak dimer with moderate acid sensitivity.
   7555..8205    +  CDS            nfsB: NFSB_SALTY - Also known as nfnB From Salmonella typhimurium (strain LT2 / SGSC1412 / ATCC 700720).
   8240..541     +  intron         β-globin intron (across the origin): intron from rabbit β-globin gene
>Addgene plasmid #158652 | 5xUAS:GAP-EGFP-P2A-NfsB_Vv F70A/F108Y,he:tagBFP2 | addgene full sequence | sequence record 310824 | Addgene NGS Result
TTTCGCTATTGTAAAATTCATGTTATATGGAGGGGGCAAAGTTTTCAGGGTGTTGTTTAGAATGGGAAGA
TGTCCCTTGTATCACCATGGACCCTCATGATAATTTTGTTTCTTTCACTTTCTACTCTGTTGACAACCAT
TGTCTCCTCTTATTTTCTTTTCATTTTCTGTAACTTTTTCGTTAAACTTTAGCTTGCATTTGTAACGAAT
TTTTAAATTCACTTTTGTTTATTTGTCAGATTGTAAGTACTTTCTCTAATCACTTTTTTTTCAAGGCAAT
CAGGGTATATTATATTGTACTTCAGCACAGTTTTAGAGAACAATTGTTATAATTAAATGATAAGGTAGAA
TATTTCTGCATATAAATTCTGGCTGGCGTGGAAATATTCTTATTGGTAGAAACAACTACACCCTGGTCAT
CATCCTGCCTTTCTCTTTATGGTTACAATGATATACACTGTTTGAGATGAGGATAAAATACTCTGAGTCC
AAACCGGGCCCCTCTGCTAACCATGTTCATGCCTTCTTCTCTTTCCTACAGCTCCTGGGCAACGTGCTGG
TTGTTGTGCTGTCTCATCATTTTGGCAAAGAATTAATTCCTCGACGTCCAGACATGATAAGATACATTGA
TGAGTTTGGACAAACCACAACTAGAATGCAGTGAAAAAAATGCTTTATTTGTGAAATTTGTGATGCTATT
GCTTTATTTGTAACCATTATAAGCTGCAATAAACAAGTTAACAACAACAATTGCATTCATTTTATGTTTC
AGGTTCAGGGGGAGGTGTGGGAGGTTTTTTGTCGCGAATCTAGATTAAGATTGAATCCTGTTGCCGGTCT
TGCGATGATTATCATATAATTTCTGTTGAATTACGTTAAGCATGTAATAATTAACATGTAATGCATGACG
TTATTTATGAGATGGGTTTTTATGATTAGAGTCCCGCAATTATACATTTAATACGCGATAGAAAACAAAA
TATAGCGCGCAAACTAGGATAAATTATCGCGCGCGGTGTCATCTATGTTACTAGATCGGGAATTGATCCC
CCCTCGACAGCAAGCTTATAACTTCGTATAGCATACATTATACGAAGTTATTCAACCACTCCAGGCATAG
CTAGAGCCACTGATGCATCTATAGAGCTGAAGTAAAGATAGGGTTGATGCAAATCGATTTAGAATTTTCA
ATGTAGAAAAAACAAAATAAAAAGTCTATTCACTTGATGGATAGATTAGTCAAACAAACATAGAGTAGGC
ACTTCCCTTGACTCTGTAAACTTTTGGATTTAACAGATTGTGCACTCCTTTTAGTTAAACACATTAGTCC
CTGAAAACTAAGACCCTAACCATAATCCCATTGTAGACCCACCTACTCGGGTGAATATAAAGCTCGCACA
GATCATCTCACAGACATCAGACCTTGGCAAAGGAGCATCCTGAACATCTCTACACACTGAGGCAACCCTA
GGGCCGCCACCATGCTGTGTTGTATCAGAAGAACAAAGCCTGTGGAGAAGAATGAGGAGGCTGACCAGGA
ACTGCAGAGCACGGTACCGCGGTCCCTGTATCCACCTGTCGCCACCATGGTGAGCAAGGGAGAGGAGCTG
TTCACAGGAGTGGTGCCTATCCTGGTGGAGCTGGATGGAGATGTGAATGGACACAAGTTCTCTGTGAGAG
GAGAGGGAGAGGGAGATGCTACAAATGGAAAGCTGACACTGAAGTTCATCTGCACAACAGGAAAGCTGCC
TGTGCCTTGGCCTACACTGGTGACAACACTGAGCCATGGAGTGCAGTGTTTTGCTAGATACCCTGACCAT
ATGAAGCAGCATGACTTCTTCAAGTCTGCTATGCCTGAGGGATATGTGCAGGAGAGAACAATCTTCTTCA
AGGATGATGGAACATACAAGACAAGAGCTGAGGTGAAGTTTGAGGGAGACACACTGGTGAACAGAATTGA
ACTGAAGGGAGTGGACTTCAAGGAGGATGGAAACATCCTGGGACACAAGCTGGAGTACAACTTCAACAGC
CACAACATCTACATTATGGCTGTGAAGCAGAAGAATGGAATCAAGGTGAACTTCAAGATCAGACACAATG
TGGAGGATGGATCTGTGCAGCTGGCTGACCACTACCAGCAGAACACACCTATTGGAGATGGACCTGTGCT
GCTGCCTGACAGCCACTACCTGAGCACACAGTCTGTGCTGAGCAAGGACCCTAATGAGAAGAGAGACCAT
ATGGTGCTGCTGGAGTTCAGAACAGCTGCTGGAATCACACTGGGAATGGACGAGCTGTACAAGTAAAGCG
GCCGCGACTCTAGATCATAATCAGCCATACCACATTTGTAGAGGTTTTACTTGCTTTAAAAAACCTCCCA
CACCTCCCCCTGAACCTGAAACATAAAATGAATGCAATTGTTGTTGTTATCGAATTCTGCAGGAATTGGG
TGGCATCCCTGTGACCCCTCCCCAGTGCCTCTCCTGGCCCTGGAAGTTGCCACTCCAGTGCCCACCAGCC
TTGTCCTAATAAAATTAAGTTGCATCATTTTGTCTGACTAGGTGTCCTTCTATAATATTATGGGGTGGAG
GGGGGTGGTATGGAGCAAGGGGCAAGTTGGGAAGACAACCTGTAGGGCACGAGGGGGGGCCCGAAACCCG
CTGATCAGCCTCGACTGTGCCTTCTAGTTGCCAGCCATCTGTTGTTTGCCCCTCCCCCGTGCCTTCCTTG
ACCCTGGAAGGTGCCACTCCCACTGTCCTTTCCTAATAAAATGAGGAAATTGCATCGCATTGTCTGAGTA
GGTGTCATTCTATTCTGGGGGGTGGGGTGGGGCAGGACAGCAAGGGGGAGGATTGGGAAGACAATAGCAA
GGCATGCTGGGGATGCGGTGGGCTCTATGGTAGGGATAACAGGGTAATATAAAATAAAATAAAATAAAAT
AAAATAAAATAAAATAAAATAAAATAAAATAAAGCGCGCACTAGTGATATCAAGCTTAAACAAGAATCTC
TAGTTTTCTTTCTTGCTTTTACTTTTACTTCCTTAATACTCAAGTACAATTTTAATGGAGTACTTTTTTA
CTTTTACTCAAGTAAGATTCTAGCCAGATACTTTTACTTTTAATTGAGTAAAATTTTCCCTAAGTACTTG
TACTTTCACTTGAGTAAAATTTTTGAGTACTTTTTACACCTCTGCTCGACCATATGGGAGAGCTCCCAAC
GCGTTGGATGCATAGCTTGAGTATTCTATAGTGTCACCTAAATAGCTTGGCGTAATCATGGTCATAGCTG
TTTCCTGTGTGAAATTGTTATCCGCTCACAATTCCACACAACATACGAGCCGGAAGCATAAAGTGTAAAG
CCTGGGGTGCCTAATGAGTGAGCTAACTCACATTAATTGCGTTGCGCTCACTGCCCGCTTTCCAGTCGGG
AAACCTGTCGTGCCAGCTGCATTAATGAATCGGCCAACGCGCGGGGAGAGGCGGTTTGCGTATTGGGCGC
TCTTCCGCTTCCTCGCTCACTGACTCGCTGCGCTCGGTCGTTCGGCTGCGGCGAGCGGTATCAGCTCACT
CAAAGGCGGTAATACGGTTATCCACAGAATCAGGGGATAACGCAGGAAAGAACATGTGAGCAAAAGGCCA
GCAAAAGGCCAGGAACCGTAAAAAGGCCGCGTTGCTGGCGTTTTTCCATAGGCTCCGCCCCCCTGACGAG
CATCACAAAAATCGACGCTCAAGTCAGAGGTGGCGAAACCCGACAGGACTATAAAGATACCAGGCGTTTC
CCCCTGGAAGCTCCCTCGTGCGCTCTCCTGTTCCGACCCTGCCGCTTACCGGATACCTGTCCGCCTTTCT
CCCTTCGGGAAGCGTGGCGCTTTCTCATAGCTCACGCTGTAGGTATCTCAGTTCGGTGTAGGTCGTTCGC
TCCAAGCTGGGCTGTGTGCACGAACCCCCCGTTCAGCCCGACCGCTGCGCCTTATCCGGTAACTATCGTC
TTGAGTCCAACCCGGTAAGACACGACTTATCGCCACTGGCAGCAGCCACTGGTAACAGGATTAGCAGAGC
GAGGTATGTAGGCGGTGCTACAGAGTTCTTGAAGTGGTGGCCTAACTACGGCTACACTAGAAGAACAGTA
TTTGGTATCTGCGCTCTGCTGAAGCCAGTTACCTTCGGAAAAAGAGTTGGTAGCTCTTGATCCGGCAAAC
AAACCACCGCTGGTAGCGGTGGTTTTTTTGTTTGCAAGCAGCAGATTACGCGCAGAAAAAAAGGATCTCA
AGAAGATCCTTTGATCTTTTCTACGGGGTCTGACGCTCAGTGGAACGAAAACTCACGTTAAGGGATTTTG
GTCATGAGATTATCAAAAAGGATCTTCACCTAGATCCTTTTAAATTAAAAATGAAGTTTTAAATCAATCT
AAAGTATATATGAGTAAACTTGGTCTGACAGTTACCAATGCTTAATCAGTGAGGCACCTATCTCAGCGAT
CTGTCTATTTCGTTCATCCATAGTTGCCTGACTCCCCGTCGTGTAGATAACTACGATACGGGAGGGCTTA
CCATCTGGCCCCAGTGCTGCAATGATACCGCGAGACCCACGCTCACCGGCTCCAGATTTATCAGCAATAA
ACCAGCCAGCCGGAAGGGCCGAGCGCAGAAGTGGTCCTGCAACTTTATCCGCCTCCATCCAGTCTATTAA
TTGTTGCCGGGAAGCTAGAGTAAGTAGTTCGCCAGTTAATAGTTTGCGCAACGTTGTTGCCATTGCTACA
GGCATCGTGGTGTCACGCTCGTCGTTTGGTATGGCTTCATTCAGCTCCGGTTCCCAACGATCAAGGCGAG
TTACATGATCCCCCATGTTGTGCAAAAAAGCGGTTAGCTCCTTCGGTCCTCCGATCGTTGTCAGAAGTAA
GTTGGCCGCAGTGTTATCACTCATGGTTATGGCAGCACTGCATAATTCTCTTACTGTCATGCCATCCGTA
AGATGCTTTTCTGTGACTGGTGAGTACTCAACCAAGTCATTCTGAGAATAGTGTATGCGGCGACCGAGTT
GCTCTTGCCCGGCGTCAATACGGGATAATACCGCGCCACATAGCAGAACTTTAAAAGTGCTCATCATTGG
AAAACGTTCTTCGGGGCGAAAACTCTCAAGGATCTTACCGCTGTTGAGATCCAGTTCGATGTAACCCACT
CGTGCACCCAACTGATCTTCAGCATCTTTTACTTTCACCAGCGTTTCTGGGTGAGCAAAAACAGGAAGGC
AAAATGCCGCAAAAAAGGGAATAAGGGCGACACGGAAATGTTGAATACTCATACTCTTCCTTTTTCAATA
TTATTGAAGCATTTATCAGGGTTATTGTCTCATGAGCGGATACATATTTGAATGTATTTAGAAAAATAAA
CAAATAGGGGTTCCGCGCACATTTCCCCGAAAAGTGCCACCTGATGCGGTGTGAAATACCGCACAGATGC
GTAAGGAGAAAATACCGCATCAGGAAATTGTAAGCGTTAATATTTTGTTAAAATTCGCGTTAAATTTTTG
TTAAATCAGCTCATTTTTTAACCAATAGGCCGAAATCGGCAAAATCCCTTATAAATCAAAAGAATAGACC
GAGATAGGGT
[37 nt withheld, positions 5611-5647]
AAAGAACGTGGACTCCAACGTCAAAGG
[49 nt withheld, positions 5675-5723]
T
[91 nt withheld, positions 5725-5815]
G
[124 nt withheld, positions 5817-5940]
CCATTCGCCATTCAGGCTGCGCAACTGTTGGGAAGGGCGATCGGTGCGGGCCTCTTCGCTATTACGCCAG
CTGGCGAAAGGGGGATGTGCTGCAAGGCGATTAAGTTGGGTAACGCCAGGGTTTTCCCAGTCACGACGTT
GTAAAACGACGGCCAGTGAATTGTAATACGACTCACTATAGGGCGAATTGGGCCCAGAGGTGTAAAGTAC
TTGAGTAATTTTACTTGATTACTGTACTTAAGTATTATTTTTGGGGATTTTTACTTTACTTGAGTACAAT
TAAAAATCAATACTTTTACTTTTACTTAATTACATTTTTTTAGAAAAAAAAGTACTTTTTACTCCTTACA
ATTTTATTTACAGTCAAAAAGTACTTATTTTTTGGAGATCACTTCATTCTATTTTCCCTTGCTATTACCA
AACCAATTGAATTGCGCTGATGCCCAGTTTAATTTAGGGTAATGGCCGGCCATAACTTCGTATAGCATAC
ATTATACGAAGTTATCCGGAGTACTGTCCTCCGACACTAGAGGTCGGAGTACTGTCCTCCGACGCAAGGC
GGAGTACTGTCCTCCGACGCAAGGTCGGAGTACTGTCCTCCGACACTAGAGGTCGGAGTACTGTCCTCCG
CCATACGTAGCAGGGTAGACTGTAGAGGGTATATAATGGAACCCATCGCGTCTCAGCCTCACTTTGAGCT
CCTCCACACGATTTCACCAGGCCGCCACCATGCTGTGTTGTATCAGAAGAACAAAGCCTGTGGAGAAGAA
TGAGGAGGCTGACCAGGAACTGCAGCCTGCAGGAAGCACAGCTACAATGATGGTGAGCAAGGGCGAGGAG
CTGTTCACCGGGGTGGTGCCCATCCTGGTCGAGCTGGACGGCGACGTAAACGGCCACAAGTTCAGCGTGT
CCGGCGAGGGCGAGGGCGATGCCACCTACGGCAAGCTGACCCTGAAGTTCATCTGCACCACCGGCAAGCT
GCCCGTGCCCTGGCCCACCCTCGTGACCACCCTGACCTACGGCGTGCAGTGCTTCAGCCGCTACCCCGAC
CACATGAAGCAGCACGACTTCTTCAAGTCCGCCATGCCCGAAGGCTACGTCCAGGAGCGCACCATCTTCT
TCAAGGACGACGGCAACTACAAGACCCGCGCCGAGGTGAAGTTCGAGGGCGACACCCTGGTGAACCGCAT
CGAGCTGAAGGGCATCGACTTCAAGGAGGACGGCAACATCCTGGGGCACAAGCTGGAGTACAACTACAAC
AGCCACAACGTCTATATCATGGCCGACAAGCAGAAGAACGGCATCAAGGTGAACTTCAAGATCCGCCACA
ACATCGAGGACGGCAGCGTGCAGCTCGCCGACCACTACCAGCAGAACACCCCCATCGGCGACGGCCCCGT
GCTGCTGCCCGACAACCACTACCTGAGCACCCAGTCCGCCCTGAGCAAAGACCCCAACGAGAAGCGCGAT
CACATGGTCCTGCTGGAGTTCGTGACCGCCGCCGGGATCACTCTCGGCATGGACGAGCTGTACAAGTACT
TGTACAAGGGAAGCGGAGCTACTAACTTCAGCCTGCTGAAGCAGGCTGGAGACGTGGAGGAGAACCCCGG
GCCTATGACTATTGTTCAAGCTGCCCAATCCCGCTACTCCACCAAAGCCTTTGATGCTTCGCGCAAATTG
CCTGAAGAGAAAGTCGCGGCAGTGAAAGAGTTAATCCGCATGAGTGCGTCCAGTGTCAACTCGCAACCTT
GGCATTTTATTGTCGCGAGCAGTGAAGAGGGAAAAGCGCGCATCGCCAAAGCAACACAAGGTGGTTTTGC
TGCTAATGAGCGCAAGATTTTGGATGCTTCTCACGTTGTGGTGTTCTGCGCCAAAACGGCGATTGATGAA
GCGTACCTACTCGACCTTTTGGAAAGCGAAGACAAAGATGGCCGCTACGCCGATGTCGAAGCAAAAAATG
GCATGCACGCTGGTCGTTCATTTTTCGTCAACATGCACCGCTTTGACTTGAAAGACGCGCATCACTGGAT
GGAAAAGCAAGTTTACCTCAATGTGGGGACGCTGCTATTGGGTGCTTCTGCGATGGAGATCGACGCGGTG
CCAATTGAAGGCTTCGATGCCAAGGTGCTTGATGAGGAGTTTGGTCTGCGTGAGAAGGGCTTTACCAGCG
TGGTGATTGTGCCGCTGGGTTACCATAGCGAAGACGATTTTAATGCTAAGCTGCCAAAATCACGTTGGTC
AGCAGAGACTGTTTTTACCGAAATCTAAGTCGAGCACGACCGATCCTGAGAACTTCAGGGTGAGTTTGGG
GACCCTTGATTGTTCTTTCTT
