>Addgene plasmid #158652 | 5xUAS:GAP-EGFP-P2A-NfsB_Vv F70A/F108Y,he:tagBFP2 | depositor partial sequence | sequence record 306190 | GAP-eGFP-P2A-NfsB_Vv F70A/F108Y
ATGCTGTGTTGTATCAGAAGAACAAAGCCTGTGGAGAAGAATGAGGAGGCTGACCAGGAACTGCAGCCTG
CAGGAAGCACAGCTACAATGATGGTGAGCAAGGGCGAGGAGCTGTTCACCGGGGTGGTGCCCATCCTGGT
CGAGCTGGACGGCGACGTAAACGGCCACAAGTTCAGCGTGTCCGGCGAGGGCGAGGGCGATGCCACCTAC
GGCAAGCTGACCCTGAAGTTCATCTGCACCACCGGCAAGCTGCCCGTGCCCTGGCCCACCCTCGTGACCA
CCCTGACCTACGGCGTGCAGTGCTTCAGCCGCTACCCCGACCACATGAAGCAGCACGACTTCTTCAAGTC
CGCCATGCCCGAAGGCTACGTCCAGGAGCGCACCATCTTCTTCAAGGACGACGGCAACTACAAGACCCGC
GCCGAGGTGAAGTTCGAGGGCGACACCCTGGTGAACCGCATCGAGCTGAAGGGCATCGACTTCAAGGAGG
ACGGCAACATCCTGGGGCACAAGCTGGAGTACAACTACAACAGCCACAACGTCTATATCATGGCCGACAA
GCAGAAGAACGGCATCAAGGTGAACTTCAAGATCCGCCACAACATCGAGGACGGCAGCGTGCAGCTCGCC
GACCACTACCAGCAGAACACCCCCATCGGCGACGGCCCCGTGCTGCTGCCCGACAACCACTACCTGAGCA
CCCAGTCCGCCCTGAGCAAAGACCCCAACGAGAAGCGCGATCACATGGTCCTGCTGGAGTTCGTGACCGC
CGCCGGGATCACTCTCGGCATGGACGAGCTGTACAAGTACTTGTACAAGGGAAGCGGAGCTACTAACTTC
AGCCTGCTGAAGCAGGCTGGAGACGTGGAGGAGAACCCCGGGCCTATGACTATTGTTCAAGCTGCCCAAT
CCCGCTACTCCACCAAAGCCTTTGATGCTTCGCGCAAATTGCCTGAAGAGAAAGTCGCGGCAGTGAAAGA
GTTAATCCGCATGAGTGCGTCCAGTGTCAACTCGCAACCTTGGCATTTTATTGTCGCGAGCAGTGAAGAG
GGAAAAGCGCGCATCGCCAAAGCAACACAAGGTGGTTTTGCTGCTAATGAGCGCAAGATTTTGGATGCTT
CTCACGTTGTGGTGTTCTGCGCCAAAACGGCGATTGATGAAGCGTACCTACTCGACCTTTTGGAAAGCGA
AGACAAAGATGGCCGCTACGCCGATGTCGAAGCAAAAAATGGCATGCACGCTGGTCGTTCATTTTTCGTC
AACATGCACCGCTTTGACTTGAAAGACGCGCATCACTGGATGGAAAAGCAAGTTTACCTCAATGTGGGGA
CGCTGCTATTGGGTGCTTCTGCGATGGAGATCGACGCGGTGCCAATTGAAGGCTTCGATGCCAAGGTGCT
TGATGAGGAGTTTGGTCTGCGTGAGAAGGGCTTTACCAGCGTGGTGATTGTGCCGCTGGGTTACCATAGC
GAAGACGATTTTAATGCTAAGCTGCCAAAATCACGTTGGTCAGCAGAGACTGTTTTTACCGAAATCTAA
